Addgene plasmid #109373: pEM705 Gsi (Cys)
Purpose: GsX chimera with Gαi C-terminus (Pertussis toxin sensitive)
Depositing lab: Robert Lucas. Depositing organization: University of Manchester. Publication: A live cell assay of GPCR coupling allows identification of optogenetic tools for controlling Go and Gi signaling. Ballister ER, Rodgers J, Martial F, Lucas RJ. BMC Biol. 2018 Jan 16;16(1):10. doi: 10.1186/s12915-017-0475-2. PubMed 29338718.
Backbone
  Vector backbone: pEM705
  Backbone size w/o insert (bp): 6002
  Total vector size (bp): 7184
  Vector type: Mammalian Expression
  Selectable markers: Puromycin
Growth in bacteria
  Bacterial resistance: Ampicillin, 100 μg/mL
  Growth temperature: 37°C
  Growth strain: DH5alpha
  Copy number: High Copy
Gene/Insert
  Gene/Insert name: Gsi chimera
  Species: H. sapiens (human)
  Insert size (bp): 1182
  Mutation: Cys at position 391 (Pertussis Toxin Sensitive)
  Promoter: CAG
  Tag / fusion protein: None
  Cloning method: Gibson Cloning
  Sequencing primers: 5′ cttctggcgtgtgaccggcggctc; 3′ TTGGCAGAGGGAAAAAGATCTCAGTGG
Terms and licenses: Academic/Nonprofit Terms; Industry Terms: Not Available to Industry
How to cite: pEM705 Gsi (Cys) was a gift from Robert Lucas (Addgene plasmid # 109373 ; http://n2t.net/addgene:109373 ; RRID:Addgene_109373)
