[The description below was written by a language model from this plasmid's Addgene catalogue record and pLannotate feature annotations shown in this document.]
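Description:
pEM705 Gsi (Cys) is a 7.2 kb mammalian expression plasmid built on the pEM705 backbone. It is propagated in E. coli at high copy from a ColE1/pUC-type origin under ampicillin selection (AmpR with its own bla promoter), and it carries a puromycin N-acetyltransferase gene for selection in mammalian cells.

The payload is a roughly 1.2 kb human Gαs-based chimera ("GsX" series) in which the C-terminus of Gαs is replaced by that of Gαi. The annotation accordingly recognises most of the open reading frame as GNAS. Because the extreme C-terminus of a Gα subunit largely determines which receptors it couples to, such a chimera is expected to let Gi-coupled GPCRs drive the Gαs effector pathway, adenylyl cyclase activation and a rise in cAMP. This version keeps a cysteine at position 391, recorded as making the protein pertussis toxin sensitive. The insert is untagged and is driven by the CAG promoter, annotated as the CMV enhancer, chicken β-actin promoter and chimeric β-actin/β-globin intron, and it is terminated by rabbit β-globin 3′ sequence and poly(A) signal.

PuroR sits immediately downstream of a lox2272 site with no annotated promoter of its own and is followed by a bGH poly(A) signal. A loxP site lies beyond the expression cassette. This pairing of heterospecific lox sites around the puromycin and CAG cassettes is consistent with Cre-mediated cassette exchange into a pre-engineered genomic landing site, where an upstream promoter would activate PuroR, although the record does not state this. The associated work describes a live-cell assay of GPCR coupling, used to identify optogenetic tools controlling Go and Gi signalling.
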