Features (pLannotate 1.2.2; 22 found; start..end, strand, type, name):
     52..100     +  polyA_signal   HSV TK poly(A) signal: herpes simplex virus thymidine kinase polyadenylation signal (Cole and Stacy, 1985)
    191..207     -  polyA_signal   bGH poly(A) signal (fragment): bovine growth hormone polyadenylation signal
    312..345     -  protein_bind   lox2272: Cre-mediated recombination occurs in the 8-bp core sequence (GGATACTT). lox2272 sites are compatible with each other, but incompatible with loxP or loxN sites (Lee and Saito, 1988). Cre recombinase
    350..949     +  CDS            PuroR: puromycin N-acetyltransferase; pac from Streptomyces alboniger; confers resistance to puromycin
    999..1064    +  CDS            dmpM (fragment): DMPM_STRAD - Protein inferred from homology: Swiss-Prot protein existence level 3. From Streptomyces alboniger.
   1091..1202    +  polyA_signal   bGH poly(A) signal: bovine growth hormone polyadenylation signal
   1347..1650    +  enhancer       CMV enhancer: human cytomegalovirus immediate early enhancer
   1652..1929    +  promoter       chicken β-actin promoter: No description available
   1930..2946    +  intron         chimeric intron: chimera between introns from chicken β-actin and rabbit β-globin
   3022..4188    +  CDS            GNAS: GNAS2_HUMAN - Also known as GNAS1, GSP. Experimental evidence at protein level: Swiss-Prot protein existence level 1. Guanine nucleotide-binding proteins (G proteins) function as transducers in numerous signaling pathways controlled by G protein- coupled receptors (GPCRs) (PubMed:17110384). Signaling involves the activation of adenylyl cyclases, resulting in increased levels of the signaling molecule cAMP (PubMed:26206488, PubMed:8702665). GNAS functions downstream of several GPCRs, including beta-adrenergic receptors (PubMed:21488135). Stimulates the Ras signaling pathway via RAPGEF2 (PubMed:
   4246..4323    +  CDS            HBB (fragment): HBB_PONPY - Experimental evidence at transcript level: Swiss-Prot protein existence level 2. Involved in oxygen transport from the lung to the various peripheral tissues. From Pongo pygmaeus (Bornean orangutan).
   4394..4449    +  polyA_signal   β-globin poly(A) signal: rabbit β-globin polyadenylation signal (Gil and Proudfoot, 1987)
   4812..4845    -  protein_bind   loxP: Cre-mediated recombination occurs in the 8-bp core sequence (GCATACAT). Cre recombinase
   4858..4979    +  polyA_signal   SV40 poly(A) signal: SV40 polyadenylation signal
   4998..5016    -  promoter       T3 promoter: promoter for bacteriophage T3 RNA polymerase
   5061..5077    -  protein_bind   lac operator: The lac repressor binds to the lac operator to inhibit transcription in E. coli. This inhibition can be relieved by adding lactose or isopropyl-β-D-thiogalactopyranoside (IPTG). lac repressor encoded by lacI
   5085..5115    -  promoter       lac promoter: promoter for the E. coli lac operon
   5130..5151    -  protein_bind   CAP binding site: CAP binding activates transcription in the presence of cAMP. E. coli catabolite activator protein
   5164..5256    -  CDS            lacI (fragment): lac repressor; lacI; The lac repressor binds to the lac operator to inhibit transcription in E. coli. This inhibition can be relieved by adding lactose or isopropyl-β-D-thiogalactopyranoside (IPTG).
   5439..6027    -  rep_origin     ori: high-copy-number ColE1/pMB1/pBR322/pUC origin of replication
   6198..7058    -  CDS            AmpR: β-lactamase; bla; confers resistance to ampicillin, carbenicillin, and related antibiotics
   7059..7163    -  promoter       AmpR promoter: bla
>Addgene plasmid #109373 | pEM705 Gsi (Cys) | depositor full sequence | sequence record 206232 | pEM705 Gsi (Cys) sequence 7184 bps
AAGCTTAATAAACACGGAAGGAGACAATACCGGAAGGAACCCGCGCTATGACGGCAATAAAAAGACAGAA
TAAAACGCACGGGTGTTGGGTCGTTTGTTCATAAACGCGGGGTTCGGTCCCAGGGCTGGCACTCTGTCGA
TACCCCACCGAGACCCCATTGGGGCCAATACGCCCGCGTTTCTTCCTTTTCCCCACCCCACCCCCCAAGT
TCGGGTGAAGGCCCAGGGCTCGCAGCCAACGTCGGGGCGGCAGGCCCTGCCATAGCCACTGGCCCCGTGG
GTTAGGGACGGGGTCCCCCATTCGAGAATAAATAACTTCGTATAAAGTATCCTATACGAAGTTATCACCA
TGACCGAGTACAAGCCCACGGTGCGCCTCGCCACCCGCGACGACGTCCCCCGGGCCGTACGCACCCTCGC
CGCCGCGTTCGCCGACTACCCCGCCACGCGCCACACCGTCGACCCGGACCGCCACATCGAGCGGGTCACC
GAGCTGCAAGAACTCTTCCTCACGCGCGTCGGGCTCGACATCGGCAAGGTGTGGGTCGCGGACGACGGCG
CCGCGGTGGCGGTCTGGACCACGCCGGAGAGCGTCGAAGCGGGGGCGGTGTTCGCCGAGATCGGCCCGCG
CATGGCCGAGTTGAGCGGTTCCCGGCTGGCCGCGCAGCAACAGATGGAAGGCCTCCTGGCGCCGCACCGG
CCCAAGGAGCCCGCGTGGTTCCTGGCCACCGTCGGCGTCTCGCCCGACCACCAGGGCAAGGGTCTGGGCA
GCGCCGTCGTGCTCCCCGGAGTGGAGGCGGCCGAGCGCGCCGGGGTGCCCGCCTTCCTGGAGACCTCCGC
GCCCCGCAACCTCCCCTTCTACGAGCGGCTCGGCTTCACCGTCACCGCCGACGTCGAGGTGCCCGAAGGA
CCGCGCACCTGGTGCATGACCCGCAAGCCCGGTGCCTGACGCCCGCCCCACGACCCGCAGCGCCCGACCG
AAAGGAGCGCACGACCCCATGGCTCCGACCGAAGCCGACCCGGGCGGCCCCGCCGACCCCGCACCCGCCC
CCGAGGCCCACCGACTCTAGAGCTCGCTGATCAGCCTCGACTGTGCCTTCTAGTTGCCAGCCATCTGTTG
TTTGCCCCTCCCCCGTGCCTTCCTTGACCCTGGAAGGTGCCACTCCCACTGTCCTTTCCTAATAAAATGA
GGAAATTGCATCGCATTGTCTGAGTAGGTGTCATTCTATTCTGGGGGGTGGGGTGGGGCAGGACAGCAAG
GGGGAGGATTGGGAAGACAATAGCACTAGTTATTAATAGTAATCAATTACGGGGTCATTAGTTCATAGCC
CATATATGGAGTTCCGCGTTACATAACTTACGGTAAATGGCCCGCCTGGCTGACCGCCCAACGACCCCCG
CCCATTGACGTCAATAATGACGTATGTTCCCATAGTAACGCCAATAGGGACTTTCCATTGACGTCAATGG
GTGGAGTATTTACGGTAAACTGCCCACTTGGCAGTACATCAAGTGTATCATATGCCAAGTACGCCCCCTA
TTGACGTCAATGACGGTAAATGGCCCGCCTGGCATTATGCCCAGTACATGACCTTATGGGACTTTCCTAC
TTGGCAGTACATCTACGTATTAGTCATCGCTATTACCATGGTCGAGGTGAGCCCCACGTTCTGCTTCACT
CTCCCCATCTCCCCCCCCTCCCCACCCCCAATTTTGTATTTATTTATTTTTTAATTATTTTGTGCAGCGA
TGGGGGCGGGGGGGGGGGGGGGGCGCGCGCCAGGCGGGGCGGGGCGGGGCGAGGGGCGGGGCGGGGCGAG
GCGGAGAGGTGCGGCGGCAGCCAATCAGAGCGGCGCGCTCCGAAAGTTTCCTTTTATGGCGAGGCGGCGG
CGGCGGCGGCCCTATAAAAAGCGAAGCGCGCGGCGGGCGGGAGTCGCTGCGCGCTGCCTTCGCCCCGTGC
CCCGCTCCGCCGCCGCCTCGCGCCGCCCGCCCCGGCTCTGACTGACCGCGTTACTCCCACAGGTGAGCGG
GCGGGACGGCCCTTCTCCTCCGGGCTGTAATTAGCGCTTGGTTTAATGACGGCTTGTTTCTTTTCTGTGG
CTGCGTGAAAGCCTTGAGGGGCTCCGGGAGGGCCCTTTGTGCGGGGGGAGCGGCTCGGGGGGTGCGTGCG
TGTGTGTGTGCGTGGGGAGCGCCGCGTGCGGCTCCGCGCTGCCCGGCGGCTGTGAGCGCTGCGGGCGCGG
CGCGGGGCTTTGTGCGCTCCGCAGTGTGCGCGAGGGGAGCGCGGCCGGGGGCGGTGCCCCGCGGTGCGGG
GGGGGCTGCGAGGGGAACAAAGGCTGCGTGCGGGGTGTGTGCGTGGGGGGGTGAGCAGGGGGTGTGGGCG
CGTCGGTCGGGCTGCAACCCCCCCTGCACCCCCCTCCCCGAGTTGCTGAGCACGGCCCGGCTTCGGGTGC
GGGGCTCCGTACGGGGCGTGGCGCGGGGCTCGCCGTGCCGGGCGGGGGGTGGCGGCAGGTGGGGGTGCCG
GGCGGGGCGGGGCCGCCTCGGGCCGGGGAGGGCTCGGGGGAGGGGCGCGGCGGCCCCCGGAGCGCCGGCG
GCTGTCGAGGCGCGGCGAGCCGCAGCCATTGCCTTTTATGGTAATCGTGCGAGAGGGCGCAGGGACTTCC
TTTGTCCCAAATCTGTGCGGAGCCGAAATCTGGGAGGCGCCGCCGCACCCCCTCTAGCGGGCGCGGGGCG
AAGCGGTGCGGCGCCGGCAGGAAGGAAATGGGCGGGGAGGGCCTTCGTGCGTCGCCGCGCCGCCGTCCCC
TTCTCCCTCTCCAGCCTCGGGGCTGTCCGCGGGGGGACGGCTGCCTTCGGGGGGGACGGGGCAGGGCGGG
GTTCGGCTTCTGGCGTGTGACCGGCGGCTCTAGAGCCTCTGCTAACCATGTTCATGCCTTCTTCTTTTTC
CTACAGCTCCTGGGCAACGTGCTGGTTATTGTGCTGTCTCATCATTTTGGCAAAGAATTGCTCGACCACC
GGCGCGCCACCATGGGCTGCCTCGGGAACAGTAAGACCGAGGACCAGCGCAACGAGGAGAAGGCGCAGCG
TGAGGCCAACAAAAAGATCGAGAAGCAGCTGCAGAAGGACAAGCAGGTCTACCGGGCCACGCACCGCCTG
CTGCTGCTGGGTGCTGGAGAATCTGGTAAAAGCACCATTGTGAAGCAGATGAGGATCCTGCATGTTAATG
GGTTTAATGGAGAGGGCGGCGAAGAGGACCCGCAGGCTGCAAGGAGCAACAGCGATGGTGAGAAGGCAAC
CAAAGTGCAGGACATCAAAAACAACCTGAAAGAGGCGATTGAAACCATTGTGGCCGCCATGAGCAACCTG
GTGCCCCCCGTGGAGCTGGCCAACCCCGAGAACCAGTTCAGAGTGGACTACATTCTGAGTGTGATGAACG
TGCCTGACTTTGACTTCCCTCCCGAATTCTATGAGCATGCCAAGGCTCTGTGGGAGGATGAAGGAGTGCG
TGCCTGCTACGAACGCTCCAACGAGTACCAGCTGATTGACTGTGCCCAGTACTTCCTGGACAAGATCGAC
GTGATCAAGCAGGCTGACTATGTGCCGAGCGATCAGGACCTGCTTCGCTGCCGTGTCCTGACTTCTGGAA
TCTTTGAGACCAAGTTCCAGGTGGACAAAGTCAACTTCCACATGTTTGACGTGGGTGGCCAGCGCGATGA
ACGCCGCAAGTGGATCCAGTGCTTCAACGATGTGACTGCCATCATCTTCGTGGTGGCCAGCAGCAGCTAC
AACATGGTCATCCGGGAGGACAACCAGACCAACCGCCTGCAGGAGGCTCTGAACCTCTTCAAGAGCATCT
GGAACAACAGATGGCTGCGCACCATCTCTGTGATCCTGTTCCTCAACAAGCAAGATCTGCTCGCTGAGAA
AGTCCTTGCTGGGAAATCGAAGATTGAGGACTACTTTCCAGAATTTGCTCGCTACACTACTCCTGAGGAT
GCTACTCCCGAGCCCGGAGAGGACCCACGCGTGACCCGGGCCAAGTACTTCATTCGAGATGAGTTTCTGA
GGATCAGCACTGCCAGTGGAGATGGGCGTCACTACTGCTACCCTCATTTCACCTGCGCTGTGGACACTGA
GAACATCCGCCGTGTGTTCAACGACTGCCGTGATGTCATCATAAAAAATAATCTAAAAGATTGTGGTCTC
TTTTGAACCGGTCTGCAGCCTAGGCTTAAGCGCTCGAGGCGGCCGCAATTCACTCCTCAGGTGCAGGCTG
CCTATCAGAAGGTGGTGGCTGGTGTGGCCAATGCCCTGGCTCACAAATACCACTGAGATCTTTTTCCCTC
TGCCAAAAATTATGGGGACATCATGAAGCCCCTTGAGCATCTGACTTCTGGCTAATAAAGGAAATTTATT
TTCATTGCAATAGTGTGTTGGAATTTTTTGTGTCTCTCACTCGGAAGGACATATGGGAGGGCAAATCATT
TAAAACATCAGAATGAGTATTTGGTTTAGAGTTTGGCAACATATGCCCATATGCTGGCTGCCATGAACAA
AGGTTGGCTATAAAGAGGTCATCAGTATATGAAACAGCCCCCTGCTGTCCATTCCTTATTCCATAGAAAA
GCCTTGACTTGAGGTTAGATTTTTTTTATATTTTGTTTTGTGTTATTTTTTTCTTTAACATCCCTAAAAT
TTTCCTTACATGTTTTACTAGCCAGATTTTTCCTCCTCTCCTGACTACTCCCAGTCATAGCTGTCCCTCT
TCTCTTATGAAGATCCCTCGACCTGAGCGTCGAGCTAGCATATGGATCCATATAACTTCGTATAATGTAT
GCTATACGAAGTTATTACGATACCGTCAACTTGTTTATTGCAGCTTATAATGGTTACAAATAAAGCAATA
GCATCACAAATTTCACAAATAAAGCATTTTTTTCACTGCATTCTAGTTGTGGTTTGTCCAAACTCATCAA
TGTATCTTAGGTACCCAGCTTTTGTTCCCTTTAGTGAGGGTTAATTGCGCGCTTGGCGTAATCATGGTCA
TAGCTGTTTCCTGTGTGAAATTGTTATCCGCTCACAATTCCACACAACATACGAGCCGGAAGCATAAAGT
GTAAAGCCTGGGGTGCCTAATGAGTGAGCTAACTCACATTAATTGCGTTGCGCTCACTGCCCGCTTTCCA
GTCGGGAAACCTGTCGTGCCAGCTGCATTAATGAATCGGCCAACGCGCGGGGAGAGGCGGTTTGCGTATT
GGGCGCTCTTCCGCTTCCTCGCTCACTGACTCGCTGCGCTCGGTCGTTCGGCTGCGGCGAGCGGTATCAG
CTCACTCAAAGGCGGTAATACGGTTATCCACAGAATCAGGGGATAACGCAGGAAAGAACATGTGAGCAAA
AGGCCAGCAAAAGGCCAGGAACCGTAAAAAGGCCGCGTTGCTGGCGTTTTTCCATAGGCTCCGCCCCCCT
GACGAGCATCACAAAAATCGACGCTCAAGTCAGAGGTGGCGAAACCCGACAGGACTATAAAGATACCAGG
CGTTTCCCCCTGGAAGCTCCCTCGTGCGCTCTCCTGTTCCGACCCTGCCGCTTACCGGATACCTGTCCGC
CTTTCTCCCTTCGGGAAGCGTGGCGCTTTCTCATAGCTCACGCTGTAGGTATCTCAGTTCGGTGTAGGTC
GTTCGCTCCAAGCTGGGCTGTGTGCACGAACCCCCCGTTCAGCCCGACCGCTGCGCCTTATCCGGTAACT
ATCGTCTTGAGTCCAACCCGGTAAGACACGACTTATCGCCACTGGCAGCAGCCACTGGTAACAGGATTAG
CAGAGCGAGGTATGTAGGCGGTGCTACAGAGTTCTTGAAGTGGTGGCCTAACTACGGCTACACTAGAAGA
ACAGTATTTGGTATCTGCGCTCTGCTGAAGCCAGTTACCTTCGGAAAAAGAGTTGGTAGCTCTTGATCCG
GCAAACAAACCACCGCTGGTAGCGGTGGTTTTTTTGTTTGCAAGCAGCAGATTACGCGCAGAAAAAAAGG
ATCTCAAGAAGATCCTTTGATCTTTTCTACGGGGTCTGACGCTCAGTGGAACGAAAACTCACGTTAAGGG
ATTTTGGTCATGAGATTATCAAAAAGGATCTTCACCTAGATCCTTTTAAATTAAAAATGAAGTTTTAAAT
CAATCTAAAGTATATATGAGTAAACTTGGTCTGACAGTTACCAATGCTTAATCAGTGAGGCACCTATCTC
AGCGATCTGTCTATTTCGTTCATCCATAGTTGCCTGACTCCCCGTCGTGTAGATAACTACGATACGGGAG
GGCTTACCATCTGGCCCCAGTGCTGCAATGATACCGCGAGACCCACGCTCACCGGCTCCAGATTTATCAG
CAATAAACCAGCCAGCCGGAAGGGCCGAGCGCAGAAGTGGTCCTGCAACTTTATCCGCCTCCATCCAGTC
TATTAATTGTTGCCGGGAAGCTAGAGTAAGTAGTTCGCCAGTTAATAGTTTGCGCAACGTTGTTGCCATT
GCTACAGGCATCGTGGTGTCACGCTCGTCGTTTGGTATGGCTTCATTCAGCTCCGGTTCCCAACGATCAA
GGCGAGTTACATGATCCCCCATGTTGTGCAAAAAAGCGGTTAGCTCCTTCGGTCCTCCGATCGTTGTCAG
AAGTAAGTTGGCCGCAGTGTTATCACTCATGGTTATGGCAGCACTGCATAATTCTCTTACTGTCATGCCA
TCCGTAAGATGCTTTTCTGTGACTGGTGAGTACTCAACCAAGTCATTCTGAGAATAGTGTATGCGGCGAC
CGAGTTGCTCTTGCCCGGCGTCAATACGGGATAATACCGCGCCACATAGCAGAACTTTAAAAGTGCTCAT
CATTGGAAAACGTTCTTCGGGGCGAAAACTCTCAAGGATCTTACCGCTGTTGAGATCCAGTTCGATGTAA
CCCACTCGTGCACCCAACTGATCTTCAGCATCTTTTACTTTCACCAGCGTTTCTGGGTGAGCAAAAACAG
GAAGGCAAAATGCCGCAAAAAAGGGAATAAGGGCGACACGGAAATGTTGAATACTCATACTCTTCCTTTT
TCAATATTATTGAAGCATTTATCAGGGTTATTGTCTCATGAGCGGATACATATTTGAATGTATTTAGAAA
AATAAACAAATAGGGGTTCCGCGCACATTTCCCCGAAAAGTGCC
