>Addgene plasmid #109373 | pEM705 Gsi (Cys) | addgene partial sequence | sequence record 210333 | Addgene Partial NGS Result
AATCAGAGCGGCGCGCTCCGAAAGTTTCCTTTTATGGCGAGGCGGCGGCGGCGGCGGCCCTATAAAAAGC
GAAGCGCGCGGCGGGCGGGAGTCGCTGCGCGCTGCCTTCGCCCCGTGCCCCGCTCCGCCGCCGCCTCGCG
CCGCCCGCCCCGGCTCTGACTGACCGCGTTACTCCCACAGGTGAGCGGGCGGGACGGCCCTTCTCCTCCG
GGCTGTAATTAGCGCTTGGTTTAATGACGGCTTGTTTCTTTTCTGTGGCTGCGTGAAAGCCTTGAGGGGC
TCCGGGAGGGCCCTTTGTGCGGGGGGAGCGGCTCGGGGGGTGCGTGCGTGTGTGTGTGCGTGGGGAGCGC
CGCGTGCGGCTCCGCGCTGCCCGGCGGCTGTGAGCGCTGCGGGCGCGGCGCGGGGCTTTGTGCGCTCCGC
AGTGTGCGCGAGGGGAGCGCGGCCGGGGGCGGTGCCCCGCGGTGCGGGGGGGGCTGCGAGGGGAACAAAG
GCTGCGTGCGGGGTGTGTGCGTGGGGGGGTGAGCAGGGGGTGTGGGCGCGTCGGTCGGGCTGCAACCCCC
CCTGCACCCCCCTCCCCGAGTTGCTGAGCACGGCCCGGCTTCGGGTGCGGGGCTCCGTACGGGGCGTGGC
GCGGGGCTCGCCGTGCCGGGCGGGGGGTGGCGGCAGGTGGGGGTGCCGGGCGGGGCGGGGCCGCCTCGGG
CCGGGGAGGGCTCGGGGGAGGGGCGCGGCGGCCCCCGGAGCGCCGGCGGCTGTCGAGGCGCGGCGAGCCG
CAGCCATTGCCTTTTATGGTAATCGTGCGAGAGGGCGCAGGGACTTCCTTTGTCCCAAATCTGTGCGGAG
CCGAAATCTGGGAGGCGCCGCCGCACCCCCTCTAGCGGGCGCGGGGCGAAGCGGTGCGGCGCCGGCAGGA
AGGAAATGGGCGGGGAGGGCCTTCGTGCGTCGCCGCGCCGCCGTCCCCTTCTCCCTCTCCAGCCTCGGGG
CTGTCCGCGGGGGGACGGCTGCCTTCGGGGGGGACGGGGCAGGGCGGGGTTCGGCTTCTGGCGTGTGACC
GGCGGCTCTAGAGCCTCTGCTAACCATGTTCATGCCTTCTTCTTTTTCCTACAGCTCCTGGGCAACGTGC
TGGTTATTGTGCTGTCTCATCATTTTGGCAAAGAATTGCTCGACCACCGGCGCGCCACCATGGGCTGCCT
CGGGAACAGTAAGACCGAGGACCAGCGCAACGAGGAGAAGGCGCAGCGTGAGGCCAACAAAAAGATCGAG
AAGCAGCTGCAGAAGGACAAGCAGGTCTACCGGGCCACGCACCGCCTGCTGCTGCTGGGTGCTGGAGAAT
CTGGTAAAAGCACCATTGTGAAGCAGATGAGGATCCTGCATGTTAATGGGTTTAATGGAGAGGGCGGCGA
AGAGGACCCGCAGGCTGCAAGGAGCAACAGCGATGGTGAGAAGGCAACCAAAGTGCAGGACATCAAAAAC
AACCTGAAAGAGGCGATTGAAACCATTGTGGCCGCCATGAGCAACCTGGTGCCCCCCGTGGAGCTGGCCA
ACCCCGAGAACCAGTTCAGAGTGGACTACATTCTGAGTGTGATGAACGTGCCTGACTTTGACTTCCCTCC
CGAATTCTATGAGCATGCCAAGGCTCTGTGGGAGGATGAAGGAGTGCGTGCCTGCTACGAACGCTCCAAC
GAGTACCAGCTGATTGACTGTGCCCAGTACTTCCTGGACAAGATCGACGTGATCAAGCAGGCTGACTATG
TGCCGAGCGATCAGGACCTGCTTCGCTGCCGTGTCCTGACTTCTGGAATCTTTGAGACCAAGTTCCAGGT
GGACAAAGTCAACTTCCACATGTTTGACGTGGGTGGCCAGCGCGATGAACGCCGCAAGTGGATCCAGTGC
TTCAACGATGTGACTGCCATCATCTTCGTGGTGGCCAGCAGCAGCTACAACATGGTCATCCGGGAGGACA
ACCAGACCAACCGCCTGCAGGAGGCTCTGAACCTCTTCAAGAGCATCTGGAACAACAGATGGCTGCGCAC
CATCTCTGTGATCCTGTTCCTCAACAAGCAAGATCTGCTCGCTGAGAAAGTCCTTGCTGGGAAATCGAAG
ATTGAGGACTACTTTCCAGAATTTGCTCGCTACACTACTCCTGAGGATGCTACTCCCGAGCCCGGAGAGG
ACCCACGCGTGACCCGGGCCAAGTACTTCATTCGAGATGAGTTTCTGAGGATCAGCACTGCCAGTGGAGA
TGGGCGTCACTACTGCTACCCTCATTTCACCTGCGCTGTGGACACTGAGAACATCCGCCGTGTGTTCAAC
GACTGCCGTGATGTCATCATAAAAAATAATCTAAAAGATTGTGGTCTCTTTTGAACCGGTCTGCAGCCTA
GGCTTAAGCGCTCGAGGCGGCCGCAATTCACTCCTCAGGTGCAGGCTGCCTATCAGAAGGTGGTGGCTGG
TGTGGCCAATGCCCTGGCTCACAAATACCACTGAGATCTTTTTCCCTCTGCCAAAAATTATGGGGACATC
ATGAAGCCCCTTGAGCATCTGACTTCTGGCTAATAAAGGAAATTTATTTTCATTGCAATAGTGTGTTGGA
ATTTTTTGTGTCTCTCACTCGGAAGGACATATGGGAGGGCAAATCATTTAAAACATCAGAATGAGTATTT
GGTTTAGAGTTTGGCAACATATGCCCATATGCTGGCTGCCATGAACAAAGGTTGGCTATAAAGAGGTCAT
CAGTATATGAAACAGCCCCCTGCTGTCCATTCCTTATTCCATAGAAAAGCCTTGACTTGAGGTTAGATTT
TTTTTATATTTTGTTTTGTGTTATTTTTTTCTTTAACATCCCTAAAATTTTCCTTACATGTTTTACTAGC
CAGATTTTTCCTCCTCTCCTGACTACTCCCAGTCATAGCTGTCCCTCTTCTCTTATGGAGATCCCTCGAC
CTGCACCGTCGAGCTAGCATATGGATCCATATAACTTCGTATAATGTATGCTATACGAAGTTATTACGAT
ACCGTCAACTTGTTTATTGCAGCTTATAATGGTTACAAATAAAGCAATAGCATCACAAATTTCACAAATA
AAGCATTTTTTTCACTGCATTCTAGTTGTGGTTTGTCCAAACTCATCAATGTATCTTAGGTACCCAGCTT
TTGTTCCCTTTAGTGAGGGTTAATTGCGCGCTTGGCGTAATCATGGTCATAGCTGTTTCCTGTGTGAAAT
TGTTATCCGCTCACAATTCCACACAACATACGAGCCGGAAGCATAAAGTGTAAAGCCTGGGGTGCCTAAT
GAGTGAGCTAACTCACATTAATTGCGTTGCGCTCACTGCCCGCTTTCCAGTCGGGAAACCTGTCGTGCCA
GCTGCATTAATGAATCGGCCAACGCGCGGGGAGAGGCGGTTTGCGTATTGGGCGCTCTTCCGCTTCCTCG
CTCACTGACTCGCTGCGCTCGGTCGTTCGGCTGCGGCGAGCGGTATCAGCTCACTCAAAGGCGGTAATAC
GGTTATCCACAGAATCAGGGGATAACGCAGGAAAGAACATGTGAGCAAAAGGCCAGCAAAAGGCCAGGAA
CCGTAAAAAGGCCGCGTTGCTGGCGTTTTTCCATAGGCTCCGCCCCCCTGACGAGCATCACAAAAATCGA
CGCTCAAGTCAGAGGTGGCGAAACCCGACAGGACTATAAAGATACCAGGCGTTTCCCCCTGGAAGCTCCC
TCGTGCGCTCTCCTGTTCCGACCCTGCCGCTTACCGGATACCTGTCCGCCTTTCTCCCTTCGGGAAGCGT
GGCGCTTTCTCATAGCTCACGCTGTAGGTATCTCAGTTCGGTGTAGGTCGTTCGCTCCAAGCTGGGCTGT
GTGCACGAACCCCCCGTTCAGCCCGACCGCTGCGCCTTATCCGGTAACTATCGTCTTGAGTCCAACCCGG
TAAGACACGACTTATCGCCACTGGCAGCAGCCACTGGTAACAGGATTAGCAGAGCGAGGTATGTAGGCGG
TGCTACAGAGTTCTTGAAGTGGTGGCCTAACTACGGCTACACTAGAAGAACAGTATTTGGTATCTGCGCT
CTGCTGAAGCCAGTTACCTTCGGAAAAAGAGTTGGTAGCTCTTGATCCGGCAAACAAACCACCGCTGGTA
GCGGTGGTTTTTTTGTTTGCAAGCAGCAGATTACGCGCAGAAAAAAAGGATCTCAAGAAGATCCTTTGAT
CTTTTCTACGGGGTCTGACGCTCAGTGGAACGAAAACTCACGTTAAGGGATTTTGGTCATGAGATTATCA
AAAAGGATCTTCACCTAGATCCTTTTAAATTAAAAATGAAGTTTTAAATCAATCTAAAGTATATATGAGT
AAACTTGGTCTGACAGTTACCAATGCTTAATCAGTGAGGCACCTATCTCAGCGATCTGTCTATTTCGTTC
ATCCATAGTTGCCTGACTCCCCGTCGTGTAGATAACTACGATACGGGAGGGCTTACCATCTGGCCCCAGT
GCTGCAATGATACCGCGAGACCCACGCTCACCGGCTCCAGATTTATCAGCAATAAACCAGCCAGCCGGAA
GGGCCGAGCGCAGAAGTGGTCCTGCAACTTTATCCGCCTCCATCCAGTCTATTAATTGTTGCCGGGAAGC
TAGAGTAAGTAGTTCGCCAGTTAATAGTTTGCGCAACGTTGTTGCCATTGCTACAGGCATCGTGGTGTCA
CGCTCGTCGTTTGGTATGGCTTCATTCAGCTCCGGTTCCCAACGATCAAGGCGAGTTACATGATCCCCCA
TGTTGTGCAAAAAAGCGGTTAGCTCCTTCGGTCCTCCGATCGTTGTCAGAAGTAAGTTGGCCGCAGTGTT
ATCACTCATGGTTATGGCAGCACTGCATAATTCTCTTACTGTCATGCCATCCGTAAGATGCTTTTCTGTG
ACTGGTGAGTACTCAACCAAGTCATTCTGAGAATAGTGTATGCGGCGACCGAGTTGCTCTTGCCCGGCGT
CAATACGGGATAATACCGCGCCACATAGCAGAACTTTAAAAGTGCTCATCATTGGAAAACGTTCTTCGGG
GCGAAAACTCTCAAGGATCTTACCGCTGTTGAGATCCAGTTCGATGTAACCCACTCGTGCACCCAACTGA
TCTTCAGCATCTTTTACTTTCACCAGCGTTTCTGGGTGAGCAAAAACAGGAAGGCAAAATGCCGCAAAAA
AGGGAATAAGGGCGACACGGAAATGTTGAATACTCATACTCTTCCTTTTTCAATATTATTGAAGCATTTA
TCAGGGTTATTGTCTCATGAGCGGATACATATTTGAATGTATTTAGAAAAATAAACAAATAGGGGTTCCG
CGCACATTTCCCCGAAAAGTGCCAAGCTTAATAAACACGGAAGGAGACAATACCGGAAGGAACCCGCGCT
ATGACGGCAATAAAAAGACAGAATAAAACGCACGGGTGTTGGGTCGTTTGTTCATAAACGCGGGGTTCGG
TCCCAGGGCTGGCACTCTGTCGATACCCCACCGAGACCCCATTGGGGCCAATACGCCCGCGTTTCTTCCT
TTTCCCCACCCCACCCCCCAAGTTCGGGTGAAGGCCCAGGGCTCGCAGCCAACGTCGGGGCGGCAGGCCC
TGCCATAGCCACTGGCCCCGTGGGTTAGGGACGGGGTCCCCCATTCGAGAATAAATAACTTCGTATAAAG
TATCCTATACGAAGTTATCACCATGACCGAGTACAAGCCCACGGTGCGCCTCGCCACCCGCGACGACGTC
CCCCGGGCCGTACGCACCCTCGCCGCCGCGTTCGCCGACTACCCCGCCACGCGCCACACCGTCGACCCGG
ACCGCCACATCGAGCGGGTCACCGAGCTGCAAGAACTCTTCCTCACGCGCGTCGGGCTCGACATCGGCAA
GGTGTGGGTCGCGGACGACGGCGCCGCGGTGGCGGTCTGGACCACGCCGGAGAGCGTCGAAGCGGGGGCG
GTGTTCGCCGAGATCGGCCCGCGCATGGCCGAGTTGAGCGGTTCCCGGCTGGCCGCGCAGCAACAGATGG
AAGGCCTCCTGGCGCCGCACCGGCCCAAGGAGCCCGCGTGGTTCCTGGCCACCGTCGGCGTCTCGCCCGA
CCACCAGGGCAAGGGTCTGGGCAGCGCCGTCGTGCTCCCCGGAGTGGAGGCGGCCGAGCGCGCCGGGGTG
CCCGCCTTCCTGGAGACCTCCGCGCCCCGCAACCTCCCCTTCTACGAGCGGCTCGGCTTCACCGTCACCG
CCGACGTCGAGGTGCCCGAAGGACCGCGCACCTGGTGCATGACCCGCAAGCCCGGTGCCTGACGCCCGCC
CCACGACCCGCAGCGCCCGACCGAAAGGAGCGCACGACCCCATGGCTCCGACCGAAGCCACCCGGGGCGG
CCCCGCCGACCCCGCACCCGCCCCCGAGGCCCACCGACTCTAGAGCTCGCTGATCAGCCTCGACTGTGCC
TTCTAGTTGCCAGCCATCTGTTGTTTGCCCCTCCCCCGTGCCTTCCTTGACCCTGGAAGGTGCCACTCCC
ACTGTCCTTTCCTAATAAAATGAGGAAATTGCATCGCATTGTCTGAGTAGGTGTCATTCTATTCTGGGGG
GTGGGGTGGGGCAGGACAGCAAGGGGGAGGATTGGGAAGACAATAGCACTAGTTATTAATAGTAATCAAT
TACGGGGTCATTAGTTCATAGCCCATATATGGAGTTCCGCGTTACATAACTTACGGTAAATGGCCCGCCT
GGCTGACCGCCCAACGACCCCCGCCCATTGACGTCAATAATGACGTATGTTCCCATAGTAACGCCAATAG
GGACTTTCCATTGACGTCAATGGGTGGAGTATTTACGGTAAACTGCCCACTTGGCAGTACATCAAGTGTA
TCATATGCCAAGTACGCCCCCTATTGACGTCAATGACGGTAAATGGCCCGCCTGGCATTATGCCCAGTAC
ATGACCTTATGGGACTTTCCTACTTGGCAGTACATCTACGTATTAGTCATCGCTATTACCATGGTCGAGG
TGAGCCCCACGTTCTGCTTCACTCTCCCCATCTCCCCCCCCTCCCCACCCCCAATTTTGTATTTATTTAT
TTTTTAATTATTTTGTGCAGCGATGGGGGCGGGGGGGGGG
